>Addgene plasmid #203081 | Salsa-BC240-P3D12 | addgene full sequence | sequence record 421436 | Addgene NGS Result
AGCGCCCAATACGCAAACCGCCTCTCCCCGCGCGTTGGCCGATTCATTAATGCAGTCGAGGGATCTCCAT
AAGAGAAGAGGGACAGCTATGACTGGGAGTAGTCAGGAGAGGAGGAAAAATCTGGCTAGTAAAACATGTA
AGGAAAATTTTAGGGATGTTAAAGAAAAAAATAACACAAAACAAAATATAAAAAAAATCTAACCTCAAGT
CAAGGCTTTTCTATGGAATAAGGAATGGACAGCAGGGGGCTGTTTCATATACTGATGACCTCTTTATAGC
CAACCTTTGTTCATGGCAGCCAGCATATGGGCATATGTTGCCAAACTCTAAACCAAATACTCATTCTGAT
GTTTTAAATGATTTGCCCTCCCATATGTCCTTCCGAGTGAGAGACACAAAAAATTCCAACACACTATTGC
AATGAAAATAAATTTCCTTTATTAGCCAGAAGTCAGATGCTCAAGGGGCTTCATGATGTCCCCATAATTT
TTGGCAGAGGGAAAAAGATCGATCTCAGTGGTATTTGTGAGCCAGGGCATTGGCCACACCAGCCACCACC
TTCTGATAGGCAGCCTGCACCTGAGGAGTGAATTCTTTGCCAAAATGATGAGACAGCACAACAACCAGCA
CGTTGCCCAGGAGCTGTAGGAAAGAGAAGAAGGCATGAACATGGTTAGCAGAGGGGCCCGGTTTGGACTC
AGAGTATTTTATCCTCATCTCAAACAGTGTATATCATTGTAACCATAAAGAGAAAGGCAGGATGATGACC
AGGGTGTAGTTGTTTCTACCAATAAGAATATTTCCACGCCAGCCAGAATTTATATGCAGAAATATTCTAC
CTTATCATTTAATTATAACAATTGTTCTCTAAAACTGTGCTGAAGTACAATATAATATACCCTGATTGCC
TTGAAAAAAAAGTGATTAGAGAAAGTACTTACAATCTGACAAATAAACAAAAGTGAATTTAAAAATTCGT
TACAAATGCAAGCTAAAGTTTAACGAAAAAGTTACAGAAAATGAAAAGAAAATAAGAGGAGACAATGGTT
GTCAACAGAGTAGAAAGTGAAAGAAACAAAATTATCATGAGGGTCCATGGTGATACAAGGGACATCTTCC
CATTCTAAACAACACCCTGAAAACTTTGCCCCCTCCATATAACATGAATTTTACAATAGCGAAAAAGAAA
GAACAATCAAGGGTCCCCAAACTCACCCTGAAGTTCTCAGCTCTAGAGATATCGTCGAGGCCGCGCTAGC
GTTTAAACTGTCGACCTTAATTAAGAGATCTGCTCGAGGCGCGTCAGCTGACTAGAGGATCCCCGGGTAC
CGAGCTCGAATTCGGGGCCGCGGAGGCTGGATCGGTCCCGGTGTCTTCTATGGAGGTCAAAACAGCGTGG
ATGGCGTCTCCAGGCGATCTGACGGTTCACTAAACGAGCTCTGCTTATATAGGCCTCCCACCGTACACGC
CTACCTCGACCCGGGTACCGAGCTCGACTTTCACTTTTCTCTATCACTGATAGGGAGTGGTAAACTCGAC
TTTCACTTTTCTCTATCACTGATAGGGAGTGGTAAACTCGACTTTCACTTTTCTCTATCACTGATAGGGA
GTGGTAAACTCGACTTTCACTTTTCTCTATCACTGATAGGGAGTGGTAAACTCGACTTTCACTTTTCTCT
ATCACTGATAGGGAGTGGTAAACTCGACCTATATAAGCAGAGCTCGTTTAGTGAACCGTCAGATCGCCTG
GAGACGCCATCCACGCTGTTTTGACCTCCATAGAAGACACCGGGACCGATCCAGCCTCCGCGGCCCCGAA
TTCCTGCAGCGGCCGCTCTAGAACTAGTGGATCCCCGCGGATGGTGAGCAAGGGCGAGGAGCTGTTCACC
GGGGTGGTGCCCATCCTGGTCGAGCTGGACGGCGACGTAAACGGCCACAAGTTCAGCGTGTCCGGCGAGG
GCGAGGGCGATGCCACCTACGGCAAGCTGACCCTGAAGTTCATCTGCACCACCGGCAAGCTGCCCGTGCC
CTGGCCCACCCTCGTGACCACCCTGACCTACGGCGTGCAGTGCTTCAGCCGCTACCCCGACCACATGAAG
CAGCACGACTTCTTCAAGTCCGCCATGCCCGAAGGCTACGTCCAGGAGCGCACCATCTTCTTCAAGGACG
ACGGCAACTACAAGACCCGCGCCGAGGTGAAGTTCGAGGGCGACACCCTGGTGAACCGCATCGAGCTGAA
GGGCATCGACTTCAAGGAGGACGGCAACATCCTGGGGCACAAGCTGGAGTACAACTACAACAGCCACAAC
GTCTATATCATGGCCGACAAGCAGAAGAACGGCATCAAGGTGAACTTCAAGATCCGCCACAACATCGAGG
ACGGCAGCGTGCAGCTCGCCGACCACTACCAGCAGAACACCCCCATCGGCGACGGCCCCGTGCTGCTGCC
CGACAACCACTACCTGAGCACCCAGTCCGCCCTGAGCAAAGACCCCAACGAGAAGCGCGATCACATGGTC
CTGCTGGAGTTCGTGACCGCCGCCGGGATCACTCTCGGCATGGACGAGCTGTACAAGTAACGCCATCGGT
GAATTCGATATCAAGCTTGTCGACCTAGTTCTAGAGGATCCAGACATGATAAGATACATTGATGAGTTTG
GACAAACCACAACTAGAATGCAGTGAAAAAAATGCTTTATTTGTGAAATTTGTGATGCTATTGCTTTATT
TGTAACCATTATAAGCTGCAATAAACAAGTTAACAACAACAATTGCATTCATTTTATGTTTCAGGTTCAG
GGGGAGGTGTGGGAGGTTTTTTAAAGCAAGTAAAACCTCTACAAATGTGGTATGGCTGATTATGATCCTG
CAAGCCTCGTCGTCCTGGCCGGACCACGCTATCTGTGCAAGGTCCCCGGCCCCGGACGCGCGCTCCATGA
GCAGAGCGCCCGCCGCCGAGGCGAAGACTCGGGCGGCGCCCTGCCCGTCCCACCAGGTCAACAGGCGGTA
ACCGGCCTCTTCATCGGGAATGCGCGCGACCTTCAGCATCGCCGGCATGTCCCCCTGGCGGACGGGAAGT
ATCCAGCTCGACCAAGCTGGCCGCGTCGAGTGAAGACGAAAGGGCCTCGTGATACGCCTATTTTTATAGG
TTAATGTCATGATAATAATGGTTTCTTAGACGTCAGGTGGCACTTTTCGGGGAAATGTGCGCGGAACCCC
TATTTGTTTATTTTTCTAAATACATTCAAATATGTATCCGCTCATGAGACAATAACCCTGATAAATGCTT
CAATAATATTGAAAAAGGAAGAGTATGAGTATTCAACATTTCCGTGTCGCCCTTATTCCCTTTTTTGCGG
CATTTTGCCTTCCTGTTTTTGCTCACCCAGAAACGCTGGTGAAAGTAAAAGATGCTGAAGATCAGTTGGG
TGCACGAGTGGGTTACATCGAACTGGATCTCAACAGCGGTAAGATCCTTGAGAGTTTTCGCCCCGAAGAA
CGTTTTCCAATGATGAGCACTTTTAAAGTTCTGCTATGTGGCGCGGTATTATCCCGTGTTGACGCCGGGC
AAGAGCAACTCGGTCGCCGCATACACTATTCTCAGAATGACTTGGTTGAGTACTCACCAGTCACAGAAAA
GCATCTTACGGATGGCATGACAGTAAGAGAATTATGCAGTGCTGCCATAACCATGAGTGATAACACTGCG
GCCAACTTACTTCTGACAACGATCGGAGGACCGAAGGAGCTAACCGCTTTTTTGCACAACATGGGGGATC
ATGTAACTCGCCTTGATCGTTGGGAACCGGAGCTGAATGAAGCCATACCAAACGACGAGCGTGACACCAC
GATGCCTGTAGCAATGGCAACAACGTTGCGCAAACTATTAACTGGCGAACTACTTACTCTAGCTTCCCGG
CAACAATTAATAGACTGGATGGAGGCGGATAAAGTTGCAGGACCACTTCTGCGCTCGGCCCTTCCGGCTG
GCTGGTTTATTGCTGATAAATCTGGAGCCGGTGAGCGTGGGTCTCGCGGTATCATTGCAGCACTGGGGCC
AGATGGTAAGCCCTCCCGTATCGTAGTTATCTACACGACGGGGAGTCAGGCAACTATGGATGAACGAAAT
AGACAGATCGCTGAGATAGGTGCCTCACTGATTAAGCATTGGTAACTGTCAGACCAAGTTTACTCATATA
TACTTTAGATTGATTTAAAACTTCATTTTTAATTTAAAAGGATCTAGGTGAAGATCCTTTTTGATAATCT
CATGACCAAAATCCCTTAACGTGAGTTTTCGTTCCACTGAGCGTCAGACCCCGTAGAAAAGATCAAAGGA
TCTTCTTGAGATCCTTTTTTTCTGCGCGTAATCTGCTGCTTGCAAACAAAAAAACCACCGCTACCAGCGG
TGGTTTGTTTGCCGGATCAAGAGCTACCAACTCTTTTTCCGAAGGTAACTGGCTTCAGCAGAGCGCAGAT
ACCAAATACTGTTCTTCTAGTGTAGCCGTAGTTAGGCCACCACTTCAAGAACTCTGTAGCACCGCCTACA
TACCTCGCTCTGCTAATCCTGTTACCAGTGGCTGCTGCCAGTGGCGATAAGTCGTGTCTTACCGGGTTGG
ACTCAAGACGATAGTTACCGGATAAGGCGCAGCGGTCGGGCTGAACGGGGGGTTCGTGCACACAGCCCAG
CTTGGAGCGAACGACCTACACCGAACTGAGATACCTACAGCGTGAGCTATGAGAAAGCGCCACGCTTCCC
GAAGGGAGAAAGGCGGACAGGTATCCGGTAAGCGGCAGGGTCGGAACAGGAGAGCGCACGAGGGAGCTTC
CAGGGGGAAACGCCTGGTATCTTTATAGTCCTGTCGGGTTTCGCCACCTCTGACTTGAGCGTCGATTTTT
GTGATGCTCGTCAGGGGGGCGGAGCCTATGGAAAAACGCCAGCAACGCGGCCTTTTTACGGTTCCTGGCC
TTTTGCTGGCCTTTTGCTCACATGTTCTTTCCTGCGTTATCCCCTGATTCTGTGGATAACCGTATTACCG
CCTTTGAGTGAGCTGATACCGCTCGCCGCAGCCGAACGACCGAGCGCAGCGAGTCAGTGAGCGAGGAAGC
GGAAG
Features (pLannotate 1.2.2; 17 found; start..end, strand, type, name):
      2..55      +  CDS            lacI (fragment): lac repressor; lacI; The lac repressor binds to the lac operator to inhibit transcription in E. coli. This inhibition can be relieved by adding lactose or isopropyl-β-D-thiogalactopyranoside (IPTG).
    388..443     -  polyA_signal   β-globin poly(A) signal: rabbit β-globin polyadenylation signal (Gil and Proudfoot, 1987)
    518..640     -  CDS            HBB: HBB_COLGU - Experimental evidence at transcript level: Swiss-Prot protein existence level 2. Involved in oxygen transport from the lung to the various peripheral tissues. From Colobus guereza (Mantled guereza) (Eastern black-and-white colobus monkey).
    644..1216    -  intron         β-globin intron: intron from rabbit β-globin gene
   1312..1343    -  misc_feature   MCS (fragment): pUC18/19 multiple cloning site
   1437..1475    -  promoter       minimal CMV promoter: human cytomegalovirus (CMV) immediate early promoter
   1493..1708    -  protein_bind   tetracycline response element (fragment): contains seven copies of the tetracycline operator tetO tetracycline repressor TetR
   1708..1753    +  promoter       TRE3GV promoter (fragment): 3rd-generation Tet-responsive promoter that can be activated by binding of Tet-On® 3G, optimized for retroviral and lentiviral vectors
   1829..1856    +  misc_feature   MCS (fragment): pBluescript multiple cloning site
   1861..2580    +  CDS            EGFP: the original enhanced GFP (Yang et al., 1996) mammalian codon-optimized
   2591..2613    +  misc_feature   MCS (fragment): pBluescript multiple cloning site
   2627..2761    -  polyA_signal   SV40 poly(A) signal: SV40 polyadenylation signal
   2784..2867    -  CDS            large T antigen (fragment): large T antigen from SV40 (simian virus 40)
   2861..3091    -  CDS            str (fragment): STR_KLEPN - Protein inferred from homology: Swiss-Prot protein existence level 3. The aminoglycoside phosphotransferases achieve inactivation of their antibiotic substrates by phosphorylation. From Klebsiella pneumoniae.
   3210..3314    +  promoter       AmpR promoter: bla
   3315..4175    +  CDS            AmpR: β-lactamase; bla; confers resistance to ampicillin, carbenicillin, and related antibiotics
   4346..4934    +  rep_origin     ori: high-copy-number ColE1/pMB1/pBR322/pUC origin of replication
