[The description below was written by a language model from this plasmid's Addgene catalogue record and pLannotate feature annotations shown in this document.]
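Description:
Salsa-BC240-P3D12 is a mammalian expression reporter plasmid built on the pCER206 backbone, one member of a barcoded reporter set used in PRESTO-Salsa, a highly multiplexed assay for screening GPCR activation. It is about 5.1 kb and is propagated in E. coli as a high-copy plasmid through a ColE1/pUC-type origin, with selection by ampicillin through the bla (AmpR) gene and its own promoter. No mammalian selection marker is annotated. Short matches to lacI, an aminoglycoside phosphotransferase and SV40 large T antigen appear to be backbone remnants rather than functional genes.

The payload is a synthetic insert of roughly 730 bp described as EGFP/BC240, cloned between BsrGI and HindIII sites and placed under a Tet response element. The feature table shows a central tetO array flanked by minimal promoters facing in opposite directions. A TRE3G-type fragment points toward the mammalian codon-optimized EGFP coding sequence. A minimal CMV promoter points the other way into a polylinker fragment followed by rabbit β-globin intron, exon and polyadenylation sequences, with no coding sequence annotated in that arm. This layout suggests a bidirectional Tet-responsive backbone. An SV40 polyadenylation signal lies just downstream of EGFP, though it is annotated on the opposite strand. The BC240 barcode is not annotated as a feature, but the cloning sites suggest that it sits around the 3′ end of EGFP, so it would be part of the reporter transcript.

In use, a tetracycline-controlled transactivator released on receptor activation would drive transcription from the TRE. The barcode would then identify the receptor paired with this reporter in a pooled readout. The record does not state which receptor that is.
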