Addgene plasmid #203081: Salsa-BC240-P3D12
Purpose: Expression of barcoded reporter plasmid for PRESTO-Salsa; EGFP/BC240
Depositing lab: Noah Palm. Depositing organization: Yale University. Publication: Highly multiplexed bioactivity screening reveals human and microbiota metabolome-GPCRome interactions. Chen H, Rosen CE, Gonzalez-Hernandez JA, Song D, Potempa J, Ring AM, Palm NW. Cell. 2023 Jul 6;186(14):3095-3110.e19. doi: 10.1016/j.cell.2023.05.024. Epub 2023 Jun 14. PubMed 37321219.
Backbone
  Vector backbone: pCER206
  Vector type: Mammalian Expression
Growth in bacteria
  Bacterial resistance: Ampicillin, 100 μg/mL
  Growth temperature: 37°C
  Growth strain: DH5alpha
  Copy number: High Copy
Gene/Insert
  Gene/Insert name: EGFP/BC240
  Species: Synthetic
  Insert size (bp): 730
  Promoter: Tet Response Element (TRE)
  Cloning method: Restriction Enzyme; 5′ cloning site BsrGI (not destroyed); 3′ cloning site HindIII (not destroyed)
  Sequencing primers: 5′ Custom primer (GAAGCGCGATCACATGG)
Terms and licenses: Academic/Nonprofit Terms; Industry Terms: Not Available to Industry
How to cite: Salsa-BC240-P3D12 was a gift from Noah Palm (Addgene plasmid # 203081 ; http://n2t.net/addgene:203081 ; RRID:Addgene_203081)
