>Addgene plasmid #203081 | Salsa-BC240-P3D12 | depositor partial sequence | sequence record 393954 | BC240
CGCCATCGGT
